>Addgene plasmid #173073 | pCS2-mCherry_SNAP_SNAPV_PACT_Dead | addgene full sequence | sequence record 339784 | Addgene NGS Result
GCCAATTCAATATGGCGTATATGGACTCATGCCAATTCAATATGGTGGATCTGGACCTGTGCCAATTCAA
TATGGCGTATATGGACTCGTGCCAATTCAATATGGTGGATCTGGACCCCAGCCAATTCAATATGGCGGAC
TTGGCACCATGCCAATTCAATATGGCGGACCTGGCACTGTGCCAACTGGGGAGGGGTCTACTTGGCACGG
TGCCAAGTTTGAGGAGGGGTCTTGGCCCTGTGCCAAGTCCGCCATATTGAATTGGCATGGTGCCAATAAT
GGCGGCCATATTGGCTATATGCCAGGATCAATATATAGGCAATATCCAATATGGCCCTATGCCAATATGG
CTATTGGCCAGGTTCAATACTATGTATTGGCCCTATGCCATATAGTATTCCATATATGGGTTTTCCTATT
GACGTAGATAGCCCCTCCCAATGGGCGGTCCCATATACCATATATGGGGCTTCCTAATACCGCCCATAGC
CACTCCCCCATTGACGTCAATGGTCTCTATATATGGTCTTTCCTATTGACGTCATATGGGCGGTCCTATT
GACGTATATGGCGCCTCCCCCATTGACGTCAATTACGGTAAATGGCCCGCCTGGCTCAATGCCCATTGAC
GTCAATAGGACCACCCACCATTGACGTCAATGGGATGGCTCATTGCCCATTCATATCCGTTCTCACGCCC
CCTATTGACGTCAATGACGGTAAATGGCCCACTTGGCAGTACATCAATATCTATTAATAGTAACTTGGCA
AGTACATTACTATTGGAAGTACGCCAGGGTACATTGGCAGTACTCCCATTGACGTCAATGGCGGTAAATG
GCCCGCGATGGCTGCCAAGTACATCCCCATTGACGTCAATGGGGAGGGGCAATGACGCAAATGGGCGTTC
CATTGACGTAAATGGGCGGTAGGCGTGCCTAATGGGAGGTCTATATAAGCAATGCTCGTTTAGGGAACCG
CCATTCTGCCTGGGGACGTCGGAGCAAGCTTGATTTAGGTGACACTATAGAATACAAGCTACTTGTTCTT
TTTGCAGTGCCACCATGGTGAGCAAGGGCGAGGAGGATAACATGGCCATCATCAAGGAGTTCATGCGCTT
CAAGGTGCACATGGAGGGCTCCGTGAACGGCCACGAGTTCGAGATCGAGGGCGAGGGCGAGGGCCGCCCC
TACGAGGGCACCCAGACCGCCAAGCTGAAGGTGACCAAGGGTGGCCCCCTGCCCTTCGCCTGGGACATCC
TGTCCCCTCAGTTCATGTACGGCTCCAAGGCCTACGTGAAGCACCCCGCCGACATCCCCGACTACTTGAA
GCTGTCCTTCCCCGAGGGCTTCAAGTGGGAGCGCGTGATGAACTTCGAGGACGGCGGCGTGGTGACCGTG
ACCCAGGACTCCTCCCTGCAGGACGGCGAGTTCATCTACAAGGTGAAGCTGCGCGGCACCAACTTCCCCT
CCGACGGCCCCGTAATGCAGAAGAAGACCATGGGCTGGGAGGCCTCCTCCGAGCGGATGTACCCCGAGGA
CGGCGCCCTGAAGGGCGAGATCAAGCAGAGGCTGAAGCTGAAGGACGGCGGCCACTACGACGCTGAGGTC
AAGACCACCTACAAGGCCAAGAAGCCCGTGCAGCTGCCCGGCGCCTACAACGTCAACATCAAGTTGGACA
TCACCTCCCACAACGAGGACTACACCATCGTGGAACAGTACGAACGCGCCGAGGGCCGCCACTCCACCGG
CGGCATGGACGAGCTGTACAAGGGTACTGGCTCTGGAACCGACAAAGACTGCGAAATGAAGCGCACCACC
CTGGATAGCCCTCTGGGCAAGCTGGAACTGTCTGGGTGCGAACAGGGCCTGCACGAGATCAAGCTGCTGG
GCAAAGGAACATCTGCCGCCGACGCCGTGGAAGTGCCTGCCCCAGCCGCCGTGCTGGGCGGACCAGAGCC
ACTGATGCAGGCCACCGCCTGGCTCAACGCCTACTTTCACCAGCCTGAGGCCATCGAGGAGTTCCCTGTG
CCAGCCCTGCACCACCCAGTGTTCCAGCAGGAGAGCTTTACCCGCCAGGTGCTGTGGAAACTGCTGAAAG
TGGTGAAGTTCGGAGAGGTCATCAGCTACCAGCAGCTGGCCGCCCTGGCCGGCAATCCCGCCGCCACCGC
CGCCGTGAAAACCGCCCTGAGCGGAAATCCCGTGCCCATTCTGATCCCCGCCCACCGGGTGGTGTCTAGC
TCTGGCGCCGTGGGGGGCTACGAGGGCGGGCTCGCCGTGAAAGAGTGGCTGCTGGCCCACGAGGGCCACA
GACTGGGCAAGCCTGGGCTGGGTGGGAGTGGAACAGGCAGCGGTACCGGCTCAGATAAGGACTGCGAGAT
GAAACGGACCACACTGGACTCACCACTGGGGAAACTGGAGCTGAGCGGCTGCGAGCAGGGACTCCACGAA
ATCAAACTGCTCGGCAAGGGGACTAGCGCCGCTGATGCTGTGGAGGTCCCAGCTCCTGCAGCCGTCCTGG
GAGGACCCGAACCCCTCATGCAAGCTACCGCATGGCTGAACGCATACTTCCATCAGCCAGAAGCTATCGA
AGAATTTCCCGTGCCCGCCCTCCACCATCCCGTCTTTCAGCAAGAAAGTTTCACACGGCAGGTCCTCTGG
AAGCTCCTGAAGGTGGTCAAATTCGGCGAAGTGATCTCATATCAGCAACTCGCTGCACTGGCAGGAAACC
CTGCAGCTACCGCAGCAGTGAAGACAGCTCTGTCTGGGAACCCCGTCCCTATCCTGATTCCTGCCCATAG
AGTGGTCAGCTCCAGCGGAGCAGTGGGAGGATATGAGGGAGGACTGGCTGTCAAGGAATGGCTCCTGGCA
CATGAAGGCCATAGGCTGGGAAAACCCGGACTGGGACCCGCCGGGATTGGAGCACCTGGGAGCCTCGAGA
CGGGTTCTGGGACAGGATCGGGCTCTGCTTGGAAGCCAGACGAAACGGCTCCACAGAGTTCCCTGAGGCG
CCCAGACCCCGGCCGGCTTCCACCAGCTGCCAGCGAGGAAGCACACACCAGCAATGTCAAGATGGAAAAA
TTGTACCTGCATTACTTGAGAGCAGAGAGCTTTAGAAAAGCTCTGATTTATCAAAAGAAGTATCTTTTGC
TGTTGATTGGTGGATTCCAGGATTCTGAACAAGAAACACTCTCCATGATTGCCCATTTGGGGGTATTTCC
TTCCAAAGCAGAACGGAAAATCACATCTCGTCCTTTCACCAGGTTCCGCACGGCCGTCAGGGTGGTCATT
GCAATATTAAGATTACGTTTTTTGGTTAAGAAATGGCAAGAAGTAGATCGGAAAGGAGCTCTGGCACAAG
GCAAAGCCCCTCGCCCAGGGCCCCGAGCACGACAGCCGCAGTCTCCACCCAGAACCAGAGAGTCCCCCCC
AACCCGGGATGTACCCTCTGGCCACACCAGGGACCCTGCCAGAGGCCGCAGACTGGCAGCAGCAGCCTCC
CCACACAGTGGGGGAAGAGCCACTCCATCCCCAAATTCAAGATTAGAAAGATCCCTGACTGCTTCTCAAG
ATCCAGAACATTCCTTGACAGAGTATATTCACCATTTAGAAGTGATCCAGCAAAGATTGGGAGGGGTACT
ACCAGATTCTACTTCAAAGAAATCCTGCCACCCGATGAACCTGCAGTCTAGAACTATAGTGAGTCGTATT
ACGTAGATCCAGACATGATAAGATACATTGATGAGTTTGGACAAACCACAACTAGAATGCAGTGAAAAAA
ATGCTTTATTTGTGAAATTTGTGATGCTATTGCTTTATTTGTAACCATTATAAGCTGCAATAAACAAGTT
AACAACAACAATTGCATTCATTTTATGTTTCAGGTTCAGGGGGAGGTGTGGGAGGTTTTTTAATTCGCGG
CCGCGGCGCCAATGCATTGGGCCCGGTACCCAGCTTTTGTTCCCTTTAGTGAGGGTTAATTGCGCGCTTG
GCGTAATCATGGTCATAGCTGTTTCCTGTGTGAAATTGTTATCCGCTCACAATTCCACACAACATACGAG
CCGGGAGCATAAAGTGTAAAGCCTGGGGTGCCTAATGAGTGAGCTAACTCACATTAATTGCGTTGCGCTC
ACTGCCCGCTTTCCAGTCGGGAAACCTGTCGTGCCAGCTGCATTAATGAATCGGCCAACGCGCGGGGAGA
GGCGGTTTGCGTATTGGGCGCTCTTCCGCTTCCTCGCTCACTGACTCGCTGCGCTCGGTCGTTCGGCTGC
GGCGAGCGGTATCAGCTCACTCAAAGGCGGTAATACGGTTATCCACAGAATCAGGGGATAACGCAGGAAA
GAACATGTGAGCAAAAGGCCAGCAAAAGGCCAGGAACCGTAAAAAGGCCGCGTTGCTGGCGTTTTTCCAT
AGGCTCCGCCCCCCTGACGAGCATCACAAAAATCGACGCTCAAGTCAGAGGTGGCGAAACCCGACAGGAC
TATAAAGATACCAGGCGTTTCCCCCTGGAAGCTCCCTCGTGCGCTCTCCTGTTCCGACCCTGCCGCTTAC
CGGATACCTGTCCGCCTTTCTCCCTTCGGGAAGCGTGGCGCTTTCTCATAGCTCACGCTGTAGGTATCTC
AGTTCGGTGTAGGTCGTTCGCTCCAAGCTGGGCTGTGTGCACGAACCCCCCGTTCAGCCCGACCGCTGCG
CCTTATCCGGTAACTATCGTCTTGAGTCCAACCCGGTAAGACACGACTTATCGCCACTGGCAGCAGCCAC
TGGTAACAGGATTAGCAGAGCGAGGTATGTAGGCGGTGCTACAGAGTTCTTGAAGTGGTGGCCTAACTAC
GGCTACACTAGAAGAACAGTATTTGGTATCTGCGCTCTGCTGAAGCCAGTTACCTTCGGAAAAAGAGTTG
GTAGCTCTTGATCCGGCAAACAAACCACCGCTGGTAGCGGTGGTTTTTTTGTTTGCAAGCAGCAGATTAC
GCGCAGAAAAAAAGGATCTCAAGAAGATCCTTTGATCTTTTCTACGGGGTCTGACGCTCAGTGGAACGAA
AACTCACGTTAAGGGATTTTGGTCATGAGATTATCAAAAAGGATCTTCACCTAGATCCTTTTAAATTAAA
AATGAAGTTTTAAATCAATCTAAAGTATATATGAGTAAACTTGGTCTGACAGTTACCAATGCTTAATCAG
TGAGGCACCTATCTCAGCGATCTGTCTATTTCGTTCATCCATAGTTGCCTGACTCCCCGTCGTGTAGATA
ACTACGATACGGGAGGGCTTACCATCTGGCCCCAGTGCTGCAATGATACCGCGAGACCCACGCTCACCGG
CTCCAGATTTATCAGCAATAAACCAGCCAGCCGGAAGGGCCGAGCGCAGAAGTGGTCCTGCAACTTTATC
CGCCTCCATCCAGTCTATTAATTGTTGCCGGGAAGCTAGAGTAAGTAGTTCGCCAGTTAATAGTTTGCGC
AACGTTGTTGCCATTGCTACAGGCATCGTGGTGTCACGCTCGTCGTTTGGTATGGCTTCATTCAGCTCCG
GTTCCCAACGATCAAGGCGAGTTACATGATCCCCCATGTTGTGCAAAAAAGCGGTTAGCTCCTTCGGTCC
TCCGATCGTTGTCAGAAGTAAGTTGGCCGCAGTGTTATCACTCATGGTTATGGCAGCACTGCATAATTCT
CTTACTGTCATGCCATCCGTAAGATGCTTTTCTGTGACTGGTGAGTACTCAACCAAGTCATTCTGAGAAT
AGTGTATGCGGCGACCGAGTTGCTCTTGCCCGGCGTCAATACGGGATAATACCGCGCCACATAGCAGAAC
TTTAAAAGTGCTCATCATTGGAAAACGTTCTTCGGGGCGAAAACTCTCAAGGATCTTACCGCTGTTGAGA
TCCAGTTCGATGTAACCCACTCGTGCACCCAACTGATCTTCAGCATCTTTTACTTTCACCAGCGTTTCTG
GGTGAGCAAAAACAGGAAGGCAAAATGCCGCAAAAAAGGGAATAAGGGCGACACGGAAATGTTGAATACT
CATACTCTTCCTTTTTCAATATTATTGAAGCATTTATCAGGGTTATTGTCTCATGAGCGGATACATATTT
GAATGTATTTAGAAAAATAAACAAATAGGGGTTCCGCGCACATTTCCCCGAAAAGTGCCACCTAAATTGT
AAGCGTTAATATTTTGTTAAAATTCGCGTTAAATTTTTGTTAAATCAGCTCATTTTTTAACCAATAGGCC
GAAATCGGCAAAATCCCTTATAAATCAAAAGAATAGACCGAGATAGGGT
[37 nt withheld, positions 6280-6316]
AAAGAACGTGGACTCCAACGTCAAAGG
[49 nt withheld, positions 6344-6392]
T
[91 nt withheld, positions 6394-6484]
G
[124 nt withheld, positions 6486-6609]
CCCATTCGCCATTCAGGCTGCGCAACTGTTGGGAAGGGCGATCGGTGCGGGCCTCTTCGCTATTACGCCA
GTCGACC
Features (pLannotate 1.2.2; 18 found; start..end, strand, type, name):
      1..978     +  promoter       CMV IE94 promoter: enhancer/promoter region of simian cytomegalovirus major immediate early transcription unit IE94
   1013..1031    +  promoter       SP6 promoter: promoter for bacteriophage SP6 RNA polymerase
   1065..1772    +  CDS            mCherry: mCherry is a basic (constitutively fluorescent) red fluorescent protein published in 2004, derived from Discosoma sp.. It is reported to be a very rapidly-maturing monomer with low acid sensitivity.
   1791..2333    +  CDS            SNAP-tag®: human O6-alkylguanine-DNA-alkyltransferase variant that forms covalent bonds with benzylguanine derivatives optimized for mammalian expression
   2364..2966    +  CDS            MGMT: MGMT_HUMAN - Experimental evidence at protein level: Swiss-Prot protein existence level 1. Involved in the cellular defense against the biological effects of O6-methylguanine (O6-MeG) and O4-methylthymine (O4-MeT) in DNA. Repairs the methylated nucleobase in DNA by stoichiometrically transferring the methyl group to a cysteine residue in the enzyme. This is a suicide reaction: the enzyme is irreversibly inactivated. From Homo sapiens (Human).
   2964..3677    +  CDS            PCNT (fragment): PCNT_HUMAN - Also known as KIAA0402, PCNT2. Experimental evidence at protein level: Swiss-Prot protein existence level 1. Integral component of the filamentous matrix of the centrosome involved in the initial establishment of organized microtubule arrays in both mitosis and meiosis. Plays a role, together with DISC1, in the microtubule network formation. Is an integral component of the pericentriolar material (PCM). May play an important role in preventing premature centrosome splitting during interphase by inhibiting NEK2 kinase activity at the centrosome. From Homo sapiens (Human).
   3694..3711    -  promoter       T7 promoter (fragment): promoter for bacteriophage T7 RNA polymerase
   3716..3850    -  polyA_signal   SV40 poly(A) signal: SV40 polyadenylation signal
   3963..3981    -  promoter       T3 promoter: promoter for bacteriophage T3 RNA polymerase
   4026..4042    -  protein_bind   lac operator: The lac repressor binds to the lac operator to inhibit transcription in E. coli. This inhibition can be relieved by adding lactose or isopropyl-β-D-thiogalactopyranoside (IPTG). lac repressor encoded by lacI
   4050..4080    -  promoter       lac promoter: promoter for the E. coli lac operon
   4095..4116    -  protein_bind   CAP binding site: CAP binding activates transcription in the presence of cAMP. E. coli catabolite activator protein
   4129..4221    -  CDS            lacI (fragment): lac repressor; lacI; The lac repressor binds to the lac operator to inhibit transcription in E. coli. This inhibition can be relieved by adding lactose or isopropyl-β-D-thiogalactopyranoside (IPTG).
   4404..4992    -  rep_origin     ori: high-copy-number ColE1/pMB1/pBR322/pUC origin of replication
   5163..6023    -  CDS            AmpR: β-lactamase; bla; confers resistance to ampicillin, carbenicillin, and related antibiotics
   6024..6128    -  promoter       AmpR promoter: bla
   6181..6609    -  rep_origin     f1 ori (sequence partly withheld): f1 bacteriophage origin of replication; arrow indicates direction of (+) strand synthesis
   6614..6680    -  CDS            lacZα (fragment): LacZα fragment of β-galactosidase; lacZ fragment
