[The description below was written by a language model from this plasmid's Addgene catalogue record and pLannotate feature annotations shown in this document.]
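Description:
pCS2-mCherry_SNAP_SNAPV_PACT_Dead is a 6.7 kb mammalian expression plasmid built on the pCS2 backbone. It is maintained in E. coli through a high-copy ColE1/pUC-type origin and selected with ampicillin via the β-lactamase gene. An f1 phage origin and remnants of the lac region (lac promoter/operator, CAP site, lacI and lacZα fragments) are also carried over from the backbone.

The payload is a single fusion open reading frame driven by the simian cytomegalovirus IE94 enhancer/promoter and followed by an SV40 polyadenylation signal. Reading from the N terminus, it encodes mCherry, a SNAP-tag, and a second SNAP copy described as "varied". The annotation tool labels this second copy as human MGMT, the alkyltransferase from which SNAP-tag was derived. The name suggests an altered coding sequence, though the record does not explain the variation. The fusion ends in the PACT domain, the pericentrin/AKAP450 centrosomal-targeting region, annotated here as a human pericentrin fragment. In both SNAP units the cysteine at position 144 is changed to alanine. Because SNAP-tag and its MGMT parent act by transferring the substrate group onto a reactive cysteine, this substitution is expected to abolish covalent labelling with benzylguanine derivatives, hence the "Dead" designation. An SP6 promoter sits just upstream of the coding sequence, which in pCS2 vectors allows in vitro synthesis of sense mRNA. A T7 promoter fragment and a T3 promoter lie downstream in the opposite orientation.

The stated purpose is to place a non-reactive SNAP tag at the centrosome, with mCherry reporting localisation. In the context of the associated work on subcellular drug targeting of kinases, it most plausibly serves as a negative control for a centrosome-anchored active SNAP construct that captures SNAP-ligand-conjugated inhibitors.
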