Addgene plasmid #173073: pCS2-mCherry_SNAP_SNAPV_PACT_Dead
Purpose: Dead SNAP tag at the centrosome
Depositing lab: Heidi Hehnly. Depositing organization: Syracuse University. Publication: Subcellular drug targeting illuminates local kinase action. Bucko PJ, Lombard CK, Rathbun L, Garcia I, Bhat A, Wordeman L, Smith FD, Maly DJ, Hehnly H, Scott JD. Elife. 2019 Dec 24;8. pii: 52220. doi: 10.7554/eLife.52220. PubMed 31872801.
Backbone
  Vector backbone: pCS2
  Backbone size w/o insert (bp): 4091
  Total vector size (bp): 6686
  Vector type: Mammalian Expression
Growth in bacteria
  Bacterial resistance: Ampicillin, 100 μg/mL
  Growth temperature: 37°C
  Growth strain: DH5alpha
  Copy number: Unknown
Gene/Insert
  Gene/Insert name: mCherry-SNAP-SNAP-Varied-PACT (alt name: pericentrin AKAP450 centrosomal-targeting domain)
  Species: H. sapiens (human)
  Insert size (bp): 2627
  Mutation: AA144 in both SNAP tags changed from a cysteine to an alanine
  Promoter: CMV IE94
  Tag / fusion protein: mCherry-SNAP-SNAP-Varied (N terminal on insert)
  Cloning method: Gibson Cloning
  Sequencing primers: 5′ SP6; 3′ T3
Resource information
  A portion of this plasmid was derived from a plasmid made by: John Scott Lab, University of Washington, Seattle WA
Terms and licenses: Academic/Nonprofit Terms; Industry Terms: Not Available to Industry
Depositor comments: The SNAP gene/insert was a gift from the Scott lab as part of collaboration on the manuscript entitled "Subcellular drug targeting illuminates local kinase action"
How to cite: pCS2-mCherry_SNAP_SNAPV_PACT_Dead was a gift from Heidi Hehnly (Addgene plasmid # 173073 ; http://n2t.net/addgene:173073 ; RRID:Addgene_173073)
